Addgene plasmid #28290: ch-Tog
Depositing lab: Linda Wordeman. Depositing organization: University of Washington. Publication: MCAK associates with the tips of polymerizing microtubules. Moore AT, Rankin KE, von Dassow G, Peris L, Wagenbach M, Ovechkina Y, Andrieux A, Job D, Wordeman L. J Cell Biol. 2005 May 9. 169(3):391-7. 10.1083/jcb.200411089 PubMed 15883193.
Backbone
  Vector backbone: pCMV-Script
  Backbone manufacturer: Stratagene
  Backbone size w/o insert (bp): 4300
  Vector type: Mammalian Expression, Bacterial Expression
  Selectable markers: Neomycin (select with G418)
Growth in bacteria
  Bacterial resistance: Kanamycin, 50 μg/mL
  Growth temperature: 37°C
  Growth strain: DH5alpha
  Copy number: Unknown
Gene/Insert
  Gene/Insert name: ch-TOG
  Species: H. sapiens (human)
  Insert size (bp): 6449
  Mutation: K19R, E118G
  GenBank ID: X92474
  Entrez Gene: CKAP5 (a.k.a. CHTOG, MSPS, TOG, TOGp, ch-TOG)
  Cloning method: Restriction Enzyme; 5′ cloning site SacI (not destroyed); 3′ cloning site KpnI (not destroyed)
  Sequencing primers: 5′ CMV_fwd_primer
Resource information
  A portion of this plasmid was derived from a plasmid made by: Lynne Cassimeris Lehigh University
Terms and licenses: Academic/Nonprofit Terms; Industry Terms: Not Available to Industry
Depositor comments: Depositor believes the mutations in Tog are the results of either errors in database sequences or polymorphisms.
How to cite: ch-Tog was a gift from Linda Wordeman (Addgene plasmid # 28290 ; http://n2t.net/addgene:28290 ; RRID:Addgene_28290)
