[The description below was written by a language model from this plasmid's Addgene catalogue record and pLannotate feature annotations shown in this document.]
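Description:
ch-Tog is a mammalian expression plasmid built on the Stratagene pCMV-Script backbone and carrying the human ch-TOG cDNA (gene CKAP5, also called TOG or TOGp). The roughly 6.4 kb insert was cloned between SacI and KpnI sites, both retained, giving a full construct of about 10.6 kb. The annotated CKAP5 coding region sits downstream of the human cytomegalovirus immediate early enhancer and promoter and is followed by SV40-derived sequence providing a polyadenylation signal, so the protein is expressed constitutively in transfected mammalian cells. T3 and T7 phage promoters flank the cloning region, a backbone feature that in principle allows in vitro transcription of either strand. No epitope or fluorescent tag is annotated or recorded, so the product appears to be untagged.

The plasmid replicates in E. coli from a high-copy ColE1/pUC-type origin and also carries an f1 origin for single-stranded DNA production. A single Tn5 aminoglycoside phosphotransferase gene serves both hosts: a bacterial bla promoter drives it for kanamycin selection, while an SV40 early promoter with an HSV TK polyadenylation signal drives it for G418 selection of stable mammalian lines. The short lacZα, ble and bGH poly(A) fragments in the feature table are likely backbone remnants rather than functional parts.

CKAP5 encodes a plus-end-binding microtubule polymerase that promotes microtubule nucleation and elongation, organises spindle poles and protects kinetochore microtubules from depolymerisation by the kinesin KIF2C (MCAK). The plasmid was deposited with a study of MCAK at growing microtubule tips, consistent with use in overexpression experiments on microtubule dynamics. The insert differs from the reference sequence by K19R and E118G, which the depositor attributes to database errors or polymorphisms.
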