Features (pLannotate 1.2.2; 17 found; start..end, strand, type, name):
     67..370     +  enhancer       CMV enhancer: human cytomegalovirus immediate early enhancer
    371..574     +  promoter       CMV promoter: human cytomegalovirus (CMV) immediate early promoter
    620..638     +  promoter       T3 promoter: promoter for bacteriophage T3 RNA polymerase
    692..6607    +  CDS            CKAP5: CKAP5_HUMAN - Also known as KIAA0097. Experimental evidence at protein level: Swiss-Prot protein existence level 1. Binds to the plus end of microtubules and regulates microtubule dynamics and microtubule organization. Acts as processive microtubule polymerase. Promotes cytoplasmic microtubule nucleation and elongation. Plays a major role in organizing spindle poles. In spindle formation protects kinetochore microtubules from depolymerization by KIF2C and has an essential role in centrosomal microtubule assembly independently of KIF2C activity. Contributes to centrosome integrity. Acts as comp
   7142..7160    -  promoter       T7 promoter: promoter for bacteriophage T7 RNA polymerase
   7170..7209    +  CDS            lacZα (fragment): LacZα fragment of β-galactosidase; lacZ fragment
   7219..7274    +  intron         small t intron (fragment): SV40 (simian virus 40) small t antigen intron
   7274..7411    +  CDS            large T antigen (fragment): large T antigen from SV40 (simian virus 40)
   7434..7555    +  polyA_signal   SV40 poly(A) signal: SV40 polyadenylation signal
   7589..8017    -  rep_origin     f1 ori (sequence partly withheld): f1 bacteriophage origin of replication; arrow indicates direction of (+) strand synthesis
   8044..8146    +  promoter       AmpR promoter: bla
   8150..8507    +  promoter       SV40 promoter: SV40 enhancer and early promoter
   8542..9336    +  CDS            NeoR/KanR: aminoglycoside phosphotransferase from Tn5; aph(3')-II (or nptII); confers resistance to neomycin, kanamycin, and G418 (Geneticin®)
   9357..9509    +  CDS            ble (fragment): BLE_KLEPN - Experimental evidence at protein level: Swiss-Prot protein existence level 1. Binding protein with a strong affinity to the bleomycin family of antibiotics. Binds to CL990; an antimitotic-antibiotic compound. From Klebsiella pneumoniae.
   9568..9615    +  polyA_signal   HSV TK poly(A) signal: herpes simplex virus thymidine kinase polyadenylation signal (Cole and Stacy, 1985)
   9706..9722    -  polyA_signal   bGH poly(A) signal (fragment): bovine growth hormone polyadenylation signal
   9944..10532   +  rep_origin     ori: high-copy-number ColE1/pMB1/pBR322/pUC origin of replication
>Addgene plasmid #28290 | ch-Tog | depositor full sequence | sequence record 13405 | Author sequence
ATGCATTAGTTATTAATAGTAATCAATTACGGGGTCATTAGTTCATAGCCCATATATGGAGTTCCGCGTT
ACATAACTTACGGTAAATGGCCCGCCTGGCTGACCGCCCAACGACCCCCGCCCATTGACGTCAATAATGA
CGTATGTTCCCATAGTAACGCCAATAGGGACTTTCCATTGACGTCAATGGGTGGAGTATTTACGGTAAAC
TGCCCACTTGGCAGTACATCAAGTGTATCATATGCCAAGTACGCCCCCTATTGACGTCAATGACGGTAAA
TGGCCCGCCTGGCATTATGCCCAGTACATGACCTTATGGGACTTTCCTACTTGGCAGTACATCTACGTAT
TAGTCATCGCTATTACCATGGTGATGCGGTTTTGGCAGTACATCAATGGGCGTGGATAGCGGTTTGACTC
ACGGGGATTTCCAAGTCTCCACCCCATTGACGTCAATGGGAGTTTGTTTTGGCACCAAAATCAACGGGAC
TTTCCAAAATGTCGTAACAACTCCGCCCCATTGACGCAAATGGGCGGTAGGCGTGTACGGTGGGAGGTCT
ATATAAGCAGAGCTGGTTTAGTGAACCGTCAGATCCGCTAGCGATTACGCCAAGCTCGAAATTAACCCTC
ACTAAAGGGAACAAAAGCTGGAGCTCCACCGCGGGAATTCTAAGGAAAACCTGGAAGCACAATGGGAGAT
GACAGTGAGTGGTTGAAACTGCCAGTTGATCAGAAATGTGAACACAAGCTGTGGAAAGCAAGGTTAAGTG
GGTATGAAGAGGCCCTGAAGATCTTCCAGAAAATAAAGGATGAAAAGAGCCCAGAGTGGTCCAAATTTTT
AGGATTGATCAAAAAATTTGTCACTGATTCCAATGCAGTGGTTCAATTGAAAGGATTAGAAGCTGCACTT
GTTTATGTTGAAAATGCCCATGTAGCAGGAAAAACCACAGGAGAAGTTGTGTCAGGTGTTGTAAGTAAGG
TGTTCAATCAACCTAAAGCTAAAGCCAAGGAGCTGGGCATAGAGATCTGTCTTATGTACATAGAGATTGA
GAAAGGAGAGGCTGTTCAAGAAGAGCTCCTGAAAGGCTTGGACAATAAGAATCCCAAGATCATAGTGGCC
TGTATAGAGACACTGAGGAAAGCCTTAAGTGAATTTGGTTCCAAAATCATCTTGCTTAAGCCAATTATCA
AAGTGTTGCCAAAACTCTTTGAGTCTCGAGAGAAGGCTGTTCGAGATGAAGCCAAACTAATTGCTGTGGA
GATTTACAGATGGATTCGGGATGCTCTGAGACCCCCATTACAAAATATAAACTCTGTTCAGTTGAAAGAA
CTAGAAGAAGAATGGGTCAAACTGCCAACAAGTGCTCCTAGACCTACTCGATTTCTTCGTTCCCAACAAG
AACTAGAAGCTAAATTGGAACAACAACAGTCTGCTGGTGGAGATGCTGAAGGAGGTGGTGATGATGGTGA
TGAGGTGCCACAAATAGATGCTTATGAGCTTTTAGAAGCTGTAGAAATCCTTTCCAAACTTCCCAAAGAC
TTTTATGACAAAATTGAGGCAAAAAAATGGCAAGAGAGAAAAGAGGCCCTGGAGTCTGTAGAAGTACTAA
TAAAAAACCCCAAACTGGAAGCTGGCGATTATGCAGATTTAGTAAAAGCATTAAAGAAGGTTGTTGGAAA
GGACACCAATGTCATGTTGGTGGCTTTGGCAGCAAAATGTCTTACTGGCCTGGCTGTTGGGCTAAGGAAG
AAATTTGGACAATATGCAGGACATGTTGTGCCAACCATCTTGGAGAAATTCAAAGAGAAGAAACCTCAAG
TGGTACAAGCCCTGCAGGAGGCAATTGATGCAATCTTCCTTACTACCACACTACAGAACATCAGTGAGGA
TGTTTTAGCAGTAATGGATAATAAAAATCCAACCATCAAGCAGCAGACATCTCTTTTTATTGCAAGAAGT
TTCCGCCACTGCACTGCTTCTACCCTGCCAAAGAGCTTGCTAAAGCCCTTTTGTGCTGCACTACTTAAGC
ACATCAATGATTCTGCTCCTGAAGTCAGAGATGCCGCATTTGAAGCATTGGGTACTGCTTTGAAGGTGGT
TGGCGAGAAAGCAGTAAAACCATTCCTAGCTGATGTGGACAAACTCAAGCTTGATAAGATCAAAGAATGT
TCAGAAAAGGTAGAACTGATACATGGTAAGAAAGCTGGACTAGCTGCTGATAAGAAGGAATTCAAACCTC
TGCCTGGAAGGACTGCTGCTTCAGGGGCTGCAGGAGATAAGGACACAAAGGACATTTCTGCACCCAAACC
AGGACCTCTAAAAAAGGCACCTGCTGCTAAGGCTGGTGGGCCACCAAAAAAGGGGAAACCAGCTGCACCA
GGAGGCGCAGGGAATACTGGAACCAAGAACAAGAAAGGACTGGAGACTAAAGAAATAGTGGAGCCTGAGC
TCTCGATAGAAGTATGCGAAGAAAAAGCTTCAGCTGTTCTTCCCCCTACCTGTATACAGCTTCTTGACAG
CAGTAACTGGAAAGAAAGGCTGGCTTGTATGGAAGAGTTCCAGAAGGCTGTTGAGCTAATGGACCGAACT
GAAATGCCATGCCAGGCATTAGTGAGGATGCTAGCCAAGAAACCTGGATGGAAAGAAACTAATTTTCAGG
TGATGCAAATGAAGCTTCATATAGTTGCTTTGATTGCCCAGAAGGGAAATTTTTCCAAAACGTCAGCTCA
GGTTGTATTAGATGGCCTTGTGGACAAGATTGGAGATGTGAAATGTGGGAACAATGCAAAAGAAGCTATG
ACAGCAATAGCCGAAGCCTGTATGTTACCATGGACTGCTGAACAGGTTGTGTCAATGGCTTTCTCACAAA
AGAATCCCAAAAATCAGTCAGAAACTCTGAATTGGCTATCAAATGCCATAAAAGAATTTGGTTTTTCTGG
GTTGAATGTCAAAGCTTTCATTAGCAATGTGAAGACAGCTCTTGCTGCAACAAACCCAGCTGTGAGGACT
GCTGCCATAACCCTGCTTGGCGTGATGTATCTGTATGTTGGTCCCTCTTTGCGAATGTTCTTTGAGGATG
AGAAGCCTGCCCTCCTATCCCAGATAGATGCAGAATTTGAGAAGATGCAGGGACAAAGTCCACCTGCTCC
AACCAGAGGAATTTCCAAGCATAGCACAAGTGGTACAGATGAAGGAGAAGATGGAGATGAACCAGATGAC
GGGAGCAATGATGTCGTTGATCTTTTGCCGAGGACGGAGATCAGTGATAAAATCACTTCAGAGTTGGTAT
CTAAGATTGGTGATAAGAATTGGAAGATTAGGAAAGAAGGCCTAGATGAAGTGGCAGGTATTATTAATGA
CGCAAAATTTATCCAACCGAATATAGGTGAACTTCCAACTGCCTTGAAGGGTCGACTCAATGATTCAAAT
AAAATCTTGGTACAGCAAACGCTGAATATCCTGCAACAACTGGCAGTAGCCATGGGCCCAAATATTAAGC
AACATGTAAAAAATTTAGGCATCCCTATCATCACAGTCCTTGGAGACAGCAAGAACAATGTTCGAGCTGC
TGCCCTAGCGACTGTGAATGCTTGGGCAGAACAGACTGGCATGAAGGAATGGCTGGAAGGAGAAGATCTT
TCTGAAGAGCTCAAAAAGGAAAATCCTTTCTTGAGGCAAGAGCTTCTGGGCTGGCTGGCTGAGAAACTAC
CTACTCTTCGTTCCACCCCTACAGACCTTATCCTTTGTGTTCCTCATCTCTACTCCTGCCTAGAAGATCG
AAATGGAGATGTGCGAAAGAAGGCCCAAGATGCCTTGCCATTCTTCATGATGCATTTAGGATATGAAAAA
ATGGCCAAGGCTACTGGGAAACTAAAGCCAACTTCTAAAGATCAGGTATTGGCCATGCTAGAGAAAGCCA
AAGTTAACATGCCAGCCAAGCCTGCTCCACCCACTAAAGCAACTTCTAAACCAATGGGAGGGTCCGCTCC
AGCCAAATTCCAGCCTGCATCAGCACCTGCTGAAGATTGTATTTCCAGCAGTACAGAACCCAAACCTGAT
CCAAAAAAGGCCAAAGCTCCAGGATTATCCTCTAAAGCAAAGAGTGCACAAGGGAAGAAGATGCCAAGCA
AAACCAGCTTAAAGGAGGATGAAGACAAATCCGGGCCTATTTTTATTGTTGTTCCAAATGGAAAAGAGCA
AAGGATGAAAGATGAAAAAGGATTGAAGGTGCTAAAGTGGAATTTTACTACCCCACGGGATGAATACATT
GAGCAACTAAAGACTCAAATGTCTAGCTGTGTGGCTAAATGGTTACAAGATGAGATGTTTCACTCAGACT
TTCAGCATCATAACAAAGCCCTTGCTGTTATGGTTGATCACTTGGAGAGTGAAAAAGAAGGAGTTATTGG
TTGCCTGGATCTTATCTTAAAGTGGCTTACCCTGAGGTTTTTTGACACCAATACAAGCGTCCTGATGAAA
GCACTAGAATATTTAAAATTGCTCTTCACCTTGCTAAGTGAAGAAGAATATCATCTTACTGAGAATGAAG
CATCTTCCTTCATCCCCTATCTTGTCGTCAAGGTTGGAGAACCAAAGGATGTCATTCGTAAAGATGTTCG
TGCCATCCTGAACCGGATGTGCCTTGTCTACCCAGCTAGCAAGATGTTTCCCTTTATCATGGAAGGAACC
AAATCCAAAAACTCTAAGCAGAGAGCAGAGTGCCTGGAAGAGCTGGGATGTCTGGTTGAGTCCTATGGCA
TGAATGTTTGCCAACCAACCCCAGGAAAAGCCTTAAAGGAAATAGCTGTTCACATAGGAGACCGTGACAA
TGCTGTACGCAATGCTGCACTCAACACCATTGTAACGGTGTACAATGTACATGGGGATCAGGTGTTCAAA
CTGATTGGAAATCTTTCTGAAAAGGATATGAGCATGCTCGAGGAGAGGATTAAGCGGTCAGCAAAGAGAC
CCTCTGCTGCACCAATAAAACAGGTGGAAGAGAAACCTCAGCGTGCACAGAACATAAGCTCCAATGCCAA
CATGTTACGCAAGGGACCAGCTGAGGACATGTCTTCCAAACTCAACCAAGCCCGAAGCATGAGTGGGCAT
CCTGAGGCAGCCCAGATGGTCCGCCGAGAATTCCAGCTGGATCTAGATGAGATTGAGAATGACAATGGTA
CAGTCCGATGTGAAATGCCAGAACTTGTTCAGCACAAACTGGATGACATTTTTGAGCCAGTCCTTATTCC
TGAACCCAAGATCCGGGCTGTTTCTCCACACTTCGATGACATGCACAGTAATACAGCATCCACAATCAAT
TTCATTATCTCCCAAGTAGCCAGTGGTGACATCAACACAAGTATCCAAGCTCTGACACAGCTGTTTCAGA
TAGAGAGCCTTGCCCGGGAGGCCTCCACTGGAGTACTAAAAGACCTAATGCATGGCCTCATCACCTTAAT
GCTGGATTCTCGGATTGAAGATCTTGAGGAAGGACAACAGGTCATCCGCTCTGTGAACCTCTTGGTGGTG
AAGGTTCTGGAGAAGTCAGACCAGACCAACATCCTGAGTGCCCTACTTGTTTTGCTCCAAGACAGCCTGC
TAGCAACAGCCAGTTCTCCCAAATTCTCAGAGCTTGTTATGAAGTGTCTCTGGAGAATGGTTCGACTGTT
GCCTGATACCATCAATAGCATTAACCTAGACAGAATTCTTCTGGATATCCACATTTTCATGAAGGTCTTC
CCCAAAGAGAAACTGAAGCAATGCAAAAGTGAATTTCCCATAAGGACCCTAAAGACCCTGCTACACACCT
TATGCAAATTAAAAGGGCCCAAGATCCTGGACCACCTAACGATGATCGACAACAAAAACGAGTCTGAGCT
GGAGGCCCATCTCTGCCGGATGATGAAGCACAGTATGGACCAGACTGGGAGCAAGTCTGATAAGGAAACA
GCAAAGGGAGCATCTCGAATAGATGCAAAATCATCAAAGGCCAAAGTGAATGATTTCTTAGCTGAGATTT
TTAAGAAGATTGGCTCTAAAGAAAACACTAAAGAGGGACTAGCAGAGTTATATGAATATAAGAAGAAATA
CTCAGATGCTGACATTGAACCATTTCTGAAAAATTCCTCACAGTTCTTCCAGAGCTATGTCGAAAGAGGC
CTTCGGGTGATTGAGATGGAGAGGGAGGGCAAAGGTCGTATTTCCACTTCAACAGGCATCTCCCCTCAGA
TGGAAGTCACATGTGTGCCCACGCCCACAAGCACAGTGTCCTCCATAGGTAACACAAATGGGGAAGAAGT
GGGGCCATCTGTCTACTTGGAAAGGCTAAAGATCCTCCGACAGCGATGTGGTCTGGACAACACAAAGCAA
GATGACCGACCTCCTTTGACCTCTTTGCTCTCCAAACCAGCAGTTCCTACTGTCGCCTCTTCCACAGACA
TGCTCCACAGCAAACTCTCTCAGCTCCGGGAGTCACGGGAGCAGCACCAGCATTCAGACCTGGATTCTAA
CCAGACTCACTCTTCAGGAACTGTGACCTCCTCCTCCTCCACAGCTAACATAGACGACTTGAAAAAAAGA
CTGGAGAGAATAAAGAGCAGTCGCAAATGAAGCTGCCCCACTCCCCCGGCACCCTGCAGCTTTAGTTTAC
TAAACTAGAAGTCCTCATAGTTTAAAATGGCCTCAGCAGGCCTAGTGTATACAAACTGGTTGTATGTATC
ATGCCGTGGAGCTAGGGGGAGGGGTCATTGTGGCACAAGTATTTGTACATACTCTGCTTCTCTCTGTCAG
CGTCCTGCTGCTCTAGAAGACTGTCCGTGGATGAGTTTAGTGTACAGACTTGTAAACAGCTGCCCCCTCT
CTGCTCAGTCTAGTTCCCAGGTCCTTTTCTTTTCTTTTTAATTGCTCATTTGTAAAATTGTCCTAATCTT
TCCTAGCTTTTTAATAGTTAATATTAGAAACTCTTTAATAGTTTTCCTTTCAGTTTGTGAGCTCTTCTCT
GTCGCCCTGAAGGGTCACTGTATTCTGTATGAATCCATGGCATGATACAACTAATTTAAGAGTCTTTTAT
AAATAAAGTTTGCATTAACTAAAAAAAAAAAAAAAAAAAAAAAAGGTACCAGGTAAGTGTACCCAATTCG
CCCTATAGTGAGTCGTATTACAATTCACTCGATCGCCCTTCCCAACAGTTGCGCAGCCTGAATGGCGAAT
GGAGATCCAATTTTTAAGTGTATAATGTGTTAAACTACTGATTCTAATTGTTTGTGTATTTTAGATTCAC
AGTCCCAAGGCTCATTTCAGGCCCCTCAGTCCTCACAGTCTGTTCATGATCATAATCAGCCATACCACAT
TTGTAGAGGTTTTACTTGCTTTAAAAAACCTCCCACACCTCCCCCTGAACCTGAAACATAAAATGAATGC
AATTGTTGTTGTTAACTTGTTTATTGCAGCTTATAATGGTTACAAATAAAGCAATAGCATCACAAATTTC
ACAAATAAAGCATTTTTTTCACTGCATTCTAGTTGTGGTTTGTCCAAACTCATCAATGTATCTTAACGCG
TAAATTGTAAGCGTTAATATTTTGTTAAAATTCGCGTTAAATTTTTGTTAAATCAGCTCATTTTTTAACC
AATAGGCCGAAATCGGCAAAATCCCTTATAAATCAAAAGAATAGACCGAGATAGGGT
[37 nt withheld, positions 7688-7724]
AAAGAACGTGGACTCCAACGTCAAAGG
[49 nt withheld, positions 7752-7800]
T
[91 nt withheld, positions 7802-7892]
G
[124 nt withheld, positions 7894-8017]
CAGGTGGCACTTTTCGGGGAAATGTGCGCGGAACCCCTATTTGTTTATTTTTCTAAATACATTCAAATAT
GTATCCGCTCATGAGACAATAACCCTGATAAATGCTTCAATAATATTGAAAAAGGAAGAATCCTGAGGCG
GAAAGAACCAGCTGTGGAATGTGTGTCAGTTAGGGTGTGGAAAGTCCCCAGGCTCCCCAGCAGGCAGAAG
TATGCAAAGCATGCATCTCAATTAGTCAGCAACCAGGTGTGGAAAGTCCCCAGGCTCCCCAGCAGGCAGA
AGTATGCAAAGCATGCATCTCAATTAGTCAGCAACCATAGTCCCGCCCCTAACTCCGCCCATCCCGCCCC
TAACTCCGCCCAGTTCCGCCCATTCTCCGCCCCATGGCTGACTAATTTTTTTTATTTATGCAGAGGCCGA
GGCCGCCTCGGCCTCTGAGCTATTCCAGAAGTAGTGAGGAGGCTTTTTTGGAGGCCTAGGCTTTTGCAAA
GATCGATCAAGAGACAGGATGAGGATCGTTTCGCATGATTGAACAAGATGGATTGCACGCAGGTTCTCCG
GCCGCTTGGGTGGAGAGGCTATTCGGCTATGACTGGGCACAACAGACAATCGGCTGCTCTGATGCCGCCG
TGTTCCGGCTGTCAGCGCAGGGGCGCCCGGTTCTTTTTGTCAAGACCGACCTGTCCGGTGCCCTGAATGA
ACTGCAAGACGAGGCAGCGCGGCTATCGTGGCTGGCCACGACGGGCGTTCCTTGCGCAGCTGTGCTCGAC
GTTGTCACTGAAGCGGGAAGGGACTGGCTGCTATTGGGCGAAGTGCCGGGGCAGGATCTCCTGTCATCTC
ACCTTGCTCCTGCCGAGAAAGTATCCATCATGGCTGATGCAATGCGGCGGCTGCATACGCTTGATCCGGC
TACCTGCCCATTCGACCACCAAGCGAAACATCGCATCGAGCGAGCACGTACTCGGATGGAAGCCGGTCTT
GTCGATCAGGATGATCTGGACGAAGAACATCAGGGGCTCGCGCCAGCCGAACTGTTCGCCAGGCTCAAGG
CGAGCATGCCCGACGGCGAGGATCTCGTCGTGACCCATGGCGATGCCTGCTTGCCGAATATCATGGTGGA
AAATGGCCGCTTTTCTGGATTCATCGACTGTGGCCGGCTGGGTGTGGCGGACCGCTATCAGGACATAGCG
TTGGCTACCCGTGATATTGCTGAAGAACTTGGCGGCGAATGGGCTGACCGCTTCCTCGTGCTTTACGGTA
TCGCCGCTCCCGATTCGCAGCGCATCGCCTTCTATCGCCTTCTTGACGAGTTCTTCTGAGCGGGACTCTG
GGGTTCGAAATGACCGACCAAGCGACGCCCAACCTGCCATCACGAGATTTCGATTCCACCGCCGCCTTCT
ATGAAAGGTTGGGCTTCGGAATCGTTTTCCGGGACGCCGGCTGGATGATCCTCCAGCGCGGGGATCTCAT
GCTGGAGTTCTTCGCCCACCCTAGGGGGAGGCTAACTGAAACACGGAAGGAGACAATACCGGAAGGAACC
CGCGCTATGACGGCAATAAAAAGACAGAATAAAACGCACGGTGTTGGGTCGTTTGTTCATAAACGCGGGG
TTCGGTCCCAGGGCTGGCACTCTGTCGATACCCCACCGAGACCCCATTGGGGCCAATACGCCCGCGTTTC
TTCCTTTTCCCCACCCCACCCCCCAAGTTCGGGTGAAGGCCCAGGGCTCGCAGCCAACGTCGGGGCGGCA
GGCCCTGCCATAGCCTCAGGTTACTCATATATACTTTAGATTGATTTAAAACTTCATTTTTAATTTAAAA
GGATCTAGGTGAAGATCCTTTTTGATAATCTCATGACCAAAATCCCTTAACGTGAGTTTTCGTTCCACTG
AGCGTCAGACCCCGTAGAAAAGATCAAAGGATCTTCTTGAGATCCTTTTTTTCTGCGCGTAATCTGCTGC
TTGCAAACAAAAAAACCACCGCTACCAGCGGTGGTTTGTTTGCCGGATCAAGAGCTACCAACTCTTTTTC
CGAAGGTAACTGGCTTCAGCAGAGCGCAGATACCAAATACTGTCCTTCTAGTGTAGCCGTAGTTAGGCCA
CCACTTCAAGAACTCTGTAGCACCGCCTACATACCTCGCTCTGCTAATCCTGTTACCAGTGGCTGCTGCC
AGTGGCGATAAGTCGTGTCTTACCGGGTTGGACTCAAGACGATAGTTACCGGATAAGGCGCAGCGGTCGG
GCTGAACGGGGGGTTCGTGCACACAGCCCAGCTTGGAGCGAACGACCTACACCGAACTGAGATACCTACA
GCGTGAGCTATGAGAAAGCGCCACGCTTCCCGAAGGGAGAAAGGCGGACAGGTATCCGGTAAGCGGCAGG
GTCGGAACAGGAGAGCGCACGAGGGAGCTTCCAGGGGGAAACGCCTGGTATCTTTATAGTCCTGTCGGGT
TTCGCCACCTCTGACTTGAGCGTCGATTTTTGTGATGCTCGTCAGGGGGGCGGAGCCTATGGAAAAACGC
CAGCAACGCGGCCTTTTTACGGTTCCTGGCCTTTTGCTGGCCTTTTGCTCACATGTTCTTTCCTGCGTTA
TCCCCTGATTCTGTGGATAACCGTATTACCGCC
