>Addgene plasmid #28290 | ch-Tog | addgene partial sequence | sequence record 34596 | 28290 with CMV-F
GTGGCTTTAGCGACTGGTTTGTGAACCGTCAGATCCGCTAGCGATTACGCCAAGCTCGAAATTAACCCTC
ACTAAAGGGAACAAAAGCTGGAGCTCCACCGCGGGATTCTAAGGAAAACCTGGAAGCACAATGGGAGATG
ACAGTGAGTGGTTGAAACTGCCAGTTGATCAGAAATGTGAACACAGGCTGTGGAAAGCAAGGTTAAGTGG
GTATGAAGAGGCCCTGAAGATCTTCCAGAAAATAAAGGATGAAAAGAGCCCAGAGTGGTCCAAATTTTTA
GGATTGATCAAAAAATTTGTCACTGATTCCAATGCAGTGGTTCAATTGAAGGGATTAGAAGCTGCACTTG
TTTATGTTGAAAATGCCCATGTAGCAGGAAAAACCACAGGAGAAGTTGTGTCAGGTGTTGTAAGTAAGGT
GTTCAATCAACCTAAAGCTAAAGCCAAGGAGCTGGGCATAGAGATCTGTCTTATGTACATAGGGATTGAG
AAAGGAGAGGCTGTTCAAGAAGAGCTCCTGAAAGGCTTGGACAATAAGAATCCCAAGATCATAGTGGCCT
GTATAGAGACACTGAGGAAAGCCTTAAGTGAATTTGGTTCCAAAATCATCTTGCTTAAGCCAATTATCAA
AGTGTTGCCAAAACTCTTTGAGTCTCGAGAGAAGGCTGTTCGAGATGAAGCCAAACTAATTGCTGTGGAG
ATTTACAGATGGATTCGGGATGCTCTGAGACCCCCATTACAAAATATAAACTCTGTTCAGTTGAAAGAAC
TAGAAGAGGAATGGGTCAAACTGCCAACAAGTGCTCCTAGACCTACTCGATTTCTTCGTTCCCAACAAGA
ACTAGAAGCTAAATTGGAACAACACCAGTCTGCTGGTGGA
